Addgene plasmid #22426: pGL2 enhancer- F1 LUC
Depositing lab: William Sessa. Depositing organization: Yale University. Publication: Functional analysis of the human endothelial nitric oxide synthase promoter. Sp1 and GATA factors are necessary for basal transcription in endothelial cells. Zhang R, Min W, Sessa WC. J Biol Chem. 1995 Jun 23. 270(25):15320-6. 10.1074/jbc.270.25.15320 PubMed 7541039.
Backbone
  Vector backbone: pGL2- Enhancer
  Backbone size w/o insert (bp): 5854
  Vector type: Mammalian Expression, Luciferase
Growth in bacteria
  Bacterial resistance: Ampicillin, 100 μg/mL
  Growth temperature: 37°C
  Growth strain: DH5alpha
  Copy number: Unknown
Gene/Insert
  Gene/Insert name: eNOS promotor F1
  Species: H. sapiens (human)
  Insert size (bp): 1600
  GenBank ID: HSU24214
  Entrez Gene: NOS3 (a.k.a. ECNOS, eNOS)
  Tag / fusion protein: Luciferase reporter gene (C terminal on backbone)
  Cloning method: Restriction Enzyme; 5′ cloning site KpnI (not destroyed); 3′ cloning site XhoI (not destroyed)
  Sequencing primers: 5′ see article
Terms and licenses: Academic/Nonprofit Terms; Industry Terms: Not Available to Industry
How to cite: pGL2 enhancer- F1 LUC was a gift from William Sessa (Addgene plasmid # 22426 ; http://n2t.net/addgene:22426 ; RRID:Addgene_22426)
