[The description below was written by a language model from this plasmid's Addgene catalogue record.]
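Description:
pGL2 enhancer- F1 LUC is a mammalian luciferase reporter plasmid built on the pGL2-Enhancer backbone (about 5.9 kb without insert). It carries a roughly 1.6 kb fragment of the human endothelial nitric oxide synthase (NOS3/eNOS) promoter, designated F1. The fragment was inserted by restriction cloning between KpnI and XhoI sites, both of which remain intact, so that it sits upstream of the backbone's luciferase coding sequence. The plasmid is propagated in E. coli under ampicillin selection. The record lists the copy number as unknown and includes no feature table, so the origin of replication and other backbone elements are not itemised.

The pGL2-Enhancer vector family is generally designed for testing candidate promoters. It lacks a eukaryotic promoter of its own and supplies a viral (SV40) enhancer that boosts transcription from whatever promoter fragment is cloned in front of firefly luciferase. Although the catalogue lists luciferase under "tag/fusion", it acts here as a transcriptional reporter driven by the eNOS promoter rather than as a protein fusion partner. Luciferase activity after transfection therefore reflects the transcriptional strength of the F1 fragment.

The associated study is a functional analysis of the human eNOS promoter that identified Sp1 and GATA factors as necessary for basal transcription in endothelial cells. This suggests the construct is meant for transient transfection assays of eNOS promoter activity. The "F1" label hints that it may be one of a series of promoter fragments, but the record does not give the fragment's exact boundaries relative to the transcription start site.
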