>Addgene plasmid #22426 | pGL2 enhancer- F1 LUC | depositor partial sequence | sequence record 10311 | Author sequence
ATCTGATGCTGCCTGTCACCTTGACCCTGAGGATGCCAGTCACAGCTCCATTAACTGGGACCTAGGAAAA
TGAGTCATCCTTGGTCATGCACATTTCAAATGGTGGCTTAATATGGAAGCCAGACTTGGGATCTGTTGTC
TCCTCCAGCATGGTAGAAGATGCCTGAAAAGTAGGGGCTGGATCCCATCCCCTGCCTCACTGGGAAGGCG
AGGTGGTGGGGTGGGGTGGGGCCTCAGGCTTGGGGTCATGGGACAAAGCCCAGGCTGAATGCCGCCCTTC
CATCTCCCTCCTCCTGAGACAGGGGCAGCAGGGCACACTAGTGTCCAGGAGCAGCTTATGAGGCCCCTTC
ACCCTCCATCCTCCAAAACTGGCAGACCCCACCTTCTTGGTGTGACCCCAGAGCTCTGAGCACAGCCCGT
TCCTTCCGCCTGCCGGCCCCCCACCCAGGCCCACCCCAACCTTATCCTCCACTGCTTTTCAGAGGAGTCT
GGCCAACACAAATCCTCTTGTTTGTTTGTCTGTCTGTCTGCTGCTCCTAGTCTCTGCCTCTCCCAGTCTC
TCAGCTTCCGTTTCTTTCTTAAACTTTCTCTCAGTCTCTGAGGTCTCGAAATCACGAGGCTTCGACCCCT
GTGGACCAGATGCCCAGCTAGTGGCCTTTCTCCAGCCCCTCAGATGGCACAGAACTACAAACCCCAGCAT
GCACTCTGGCCTGAAGTGCCTGGAGAGTGCTGGTGTACCCCACCTGCATTCTGGGAACTGTAGTTTCCCT
AGTCCCCCATGCTCCCACCAGGGCATCAAGCTCTTCCCTGGCCGGCTGACCCTGCCTCAGCCCTAGTCTC
TCTGCTGACCTGCGGCCCCGGGAAGCGTGCGTCACTGAATGACAGGGTGGGGGTGGAGGCACTGGAAGGC
AGCTTCCTGCTCTTTTGTGTCCCCCACTTGAGTCATGGGGGTGTGGGGGTTCCAGGAAATTGGGGCTGGG
AGGGGAAGGGATACCCTAATGTCAGACTCAAGGACAAAAAGTCACTACATCCTTGCTGGGCCTCTATCCC
CAAGAACCCAAAAGGACTCAAGGGTGGGGATCCAGGAGTTCTTGTATGTATGGGGGGAGGTGAAGGAGAG
AACCTGCATGACCCTAGAGGTCCCTGTGGTCACTGAGAGTGTGGGCTGCCATCCCCTGCTACAGAAACGG
TGCTCACCTTCTGCCCAACCCTCCAGGGAAAGGCACACAGGGGTGAGGCCGAACCTTCCGTCTGGTGCCA
CATCACAGAAGGACCTTTATGACCCCCTGGTGGCTCTACCCTGCCACTCCCCAATGCCCCAGCCCCCATG
CTGCAGCCCCAGGGCTCTGCTGGACACCTGGGCTCCCACTTATCAGCCTCAGTCCTCACAGCGGAACCCA
GGCGTCCGGCCCCCCACCCTTCAGGCCAGCGGGCGTGGAGCTGAGGCTTTAGAGCCTCCCAGCCGGGCTT
GTTCCTGTCCCATTGTGTATGGGATAGGGGCGGGGCGAGGGCCAGCACTGGAGAGCCCCCTCCCACTGCC
CCCTCCTCTCGGTCCCCTCCCTCTTCCTAAGGAAAAGGCCAGGGCTCTGCTGGAGCAGGC
