>Addgene plasmid #22426 | pGL2 enhancer- F1 LUC | addgene partial sequence | sequence record 28413 | 22426 with LucNRev
ATGGCGCCGGGCCTTTCTTTATGTTTTTGGCGTCTTCCATTTTACCAACAGTACCGGAATGCCAAGCTTA
CTTAGATCTCGAGCGGCCGCCAGTGTGATGGATATCTGCAGAATTCGGCTTATGTTACTGTGCGTCCACT
CTGCTGCCTGCTCCAGCAGAGCCCTGGCCTTTTCCTTAGGAAGAGGGAGGGGACCGAGAGGAGGGGGCAG
TGGGAGGGGGCTCTCCAGTGCTGGCCCTCGCCCCGCCCCTATCCCATACACAATGGGACAGGAACAAGCC
CGGCTGGGAGGCTCTAAAGCCTCAGCTCCACGCCCGCTGGCCTGAAGGGTGGGGGGCCGGACGCCTGGGT
TCCGCTGTGAGGACTGAGGCTGATAAGTGGGAGCCCAGGTGTCCAGCAGAGCCCTGGGGCTGCAGCATGG
GGGCTGGGGCATTGGGGAGTGGTAGGGTAGAGCCACCAGGGGGTCATAAAGGTCCTTCTGTGATGTGGCA
CCAGACGGAAGGGCCTTCGGCCTCACCCCTGTGTGCCTTTCCCTGGAGGGTTGGGCAGAAGGTGAGCACC
GTTTCTGTAGCAGGGGATGGCAGCCCACACTCTCAGTGACCACAGGGACCTCTAGGGTCATGCAGGTTCT
CTCCTTCACCTCCCCCCATACATACAAGAACTCCTGGATCCCCACCCTTGAGTCCTTTTGGGTTCTTGGG
GATAGAGGCCCAGCAAGGA
